>Addgene plasmid #110295 | pET28a-P5CR | addgene full sequence | sequence record 211437 | Addgene NGS Result
TGGCGAATGGG
[124 nt withheld, positions 12-135]
C
[91 nt withheld, positions 137-227]
A
[49 nt withheld, positions 229-277]
CCTTTGACGTTGGAGTCCACGTTCTTT
[37 nt withheld, positions 305-341]
ACCCTATCTCGGTCTATTCTTTTGATTTATAAGGGATTTTGCCGATTTCGGCCTATTGGTTAAAAAATGA
GCTGATTTAACAAAAATTTAACGCGAATTTTAACAAAATATTAACGCTTACAATTTAGGTGGCACTTTTC
GGGGAAATGTGCGCGGAACCCCTATTTGTTTATTTTTCTAAATACATTCAAATATGTATCCGCTCATGAA
TTAATTCTTAGAAAAACTCATCGAGCATCAAATGAAACTGCAATTTATTCATATCAGGATTATCAATACC
ATATTTTTGAAAAAGCCGTTTCTGTAATGAAGGAGAAAACTCACCGAGGCAGTTCCATAGGATGGCAAGA
TCCTGGTATCGGTCTGCGATTCCGACTCGTCCAACATCAATACAACCTATTAATTTCCCCTCGTCAAAAA
TAAGGTTATCAAGTGAGAAATCACCATGAGTGACGACTGAATCCGGTGAGAATGGCAAAAGTTTATGCAT
TTCTTTCCAGACTTGTTCAACAGGCCAGCCATTACGCTCGTCATCAAAATCACTCGCATCAACCAAACCG
TTATTCATTCGTGATTGCGCCTGAGCGAGACGAAATACGCGATCGCTGTTAAAAGGACAATTACAAACAG
GAATCGAATGCAACCGGCGCAGGAACACTGCCAGCGCATCAACAATATTTTCACCTGAATCAGGATATTC
TTCTAATACCTGGAATGCTGTTTTCCCGGGGATCGCAGTGGTGAGTAACCATGCATCATCAGGAGTACGG
ATAAAATGCTTGATGGTCGGAAGAGGCATAAATTCCGTCAGCCAGTTTAGTCTGACCATCTCATCTGTAA
CATCATTGGCAACGCTACCTTTGCCATGTTTCAGAAACAACTCTGGCGCATCGGGCTTCCCATACAATCG
ATAGATTGTCGCACCTGATTGCCCGACATTATCGCGAGCCCATTTATACCCATATAAATCAGCATCCATG
TTGGAATTTAATCGCGGCCTAGAGCAAGACGTTTCCCGTTGAATATGGCTCATAACACCCCTTGTATTAC
TGTTTATGTAAGCAGACAGTTTTATTGTTCATGACCAAAATCCCTTAACGTGAGTTTTCGTTCCACTGAG
CGTCAGACCCCGTAGAAAAGATCAAAGGATCTTCTTGAGATCCTTTTTTTCTGCGCGTAATCTGCTGCTT
GCAAACAAAAAAACCACCGCTACCAGCGGTGGTTTGTTTGCCGGATCAAGAGCTACCAACTCTTTTTCCG
AAGGTAACTGGCTTCAGCAGAGCGCAGATACCAAATACTGTCCTTCTAGTGTAGCCGTAGTTAGGCCACC
ACTTCAAGAACTCTGTAGCACCGCCTACATACCTCGCTCTGCTAATCCTGTTACCAGTGGCTGCTGCCAG
TGGCGATAAGTCGTGTCTTACCGGGTTGGACTCAAGACGATAGTTACCGGATAAGGCGCAGCGGTCGGGC
TGAACGGGGGGTTCGTGCACACAGCCCAGCTTGGAGCGAACGACCTACACCGAACTGAGATACCTACAGC
GTGAGCTATGAGAAAGCGCCACGCTTCCCGAAGGGAGAAAGGCGGACAGGTATCCGGTAAGCGGCAGGGT
CGGAACAGGAGAGCGCACGAGGGAGCTTCCAGGGGGAAACGCCTGGTATCTTTATAGTCCTGTCGGGTTT
CGCCACCTCTGACTTGAGCGTCGATTTTTGTGATGCTCGTCAGGGGGGCGGAGCCTATGGAAAAACGCCA
GCAACGCGGCCTTTTTACGGTTCCTGGCCTTTTGCTGGCCTTTTGCTCACATGTTCTTTCCTGCGTTATC
CCCTGATTCTGTGGATAACCGTATTACCGCCTTTGAGTGAGCTGATACCGCTCGCCGCAGCCGAACGACC
GAGCGCAGCGAGTCAGTGAGCGAGGAAGCGGAAGAGCGCCTGATGCGGTATTTTCTCCTTACGCATCTGT
GCGGTATTTCACACCGCAATGGTGCACTCTCAGTACAATCTGCTCTGATGCCGCATAGTTAAGCCAGTAT
ACACTCCGCTATCGCTACGTGACTGGGTCATGGCTGCGCCCCGACACCCGCCAACACCCGCTGACGCGCC
CTGACGGGCTTGTCTGCTCCCGGCATCCGCTTACAGACAAGCTGTGACCGTCTCCGGGAGCTGCATGTGT
CAGAGGTTTTCACCGTCATCACCGAAACGCGCGAGGCAGCTGCGGTAAAGCTCATCAGCGTGGTCGTGAA
GCGATTCACAGATGTCTGCCTGTTCATCCGCGTCCAGCTCGTTGAGTTTCTCCAGAAGCGTTAATGTCTG
GCTTCTGATAAAGCGGGCCATGTTAAGGGCGGTTTTTTCCTGTTTGGTCACTGATGCCTCCGTGTAAGGG
GGATTTCTGTTCATGGGGGTAATGATACCGATGAAACGAGAGAGGATGCTCACGATACGGGTTACTGATG
ATGAACATGCCCGGTTACTGGAACGTTGTGAGGGTAAACAACTGGCGGTATGGATGCGGCGGGACCAGAG
AAAAATCACTCAGGGTCAATGCCAGCGCTTCGTTAATACAGATGTAGGTGTTCCACAGGGTAGCCAGCAG
CATCCTGCGATGCAGATCCGGAACATAATGGTGCAGGGCGCTGACTTCCGCGTTTCCAGACTTTACGAAA
CACGGAAACCGAAGACCATTCATGTTGTTGCTCAGGTCGCAGACGTTTTGCAGCAGCAGTCGCTTCACGT
TCGCTCGCGTATCGGTGATTCATTCTGCTAACCAGTAAGGCAACCCCGCCAGCCTAGCCGGGTCCTCAAC
GACAGGAGCACGATCATGCGCACCCGTGGGGCCGCCATGCCGGCGATAATGGCCTGCTTCTCGCCGAAAC
GTTTGGTGGCGGGACCAGTGACGAAGGCTTGAGCGAGGGCGTGCAAGATTCCGAATACCGCAAGCGACAG
GCCGATCATCGTCGCGCTCCAGCGAAAGCGGTCCTCGCCGAAAATGACCCAGAGCGCTGCCGGCACCTGT
CCTACGAGTTGCATGATAAAGAAGACAGTCATAAGTGCGGCGACGATAGTCATGCCCCGCGCCCACCGGA
AGGAGCTGACTGGGTTGAAGGCTCTCAAGGGCATCGGTCGAGATCCCGGTGCCTAATGAGTGAGCTAACT
TACATTAATTGCGTTGCGCTCACTGCCCGCTTTCCAGTCGGGAAACCTGTCGTGCCAGCTGCATTAATGA
ATCGGCCAACGCGCGGGGAGAGGCGGTTTGCGTATTGGGCGCCAGGGTGGTTTTTCTTTTCACCAGTGAG
ACGGGCAACAGCTGATTGCCCTTCACCGCCTGGCCCTGAGAGAGTTGCAGCAAGCGGTCCACGCTGGTTT
GCCCCAGCAGGCGAAAATCCTGTTTGATGGTGGTTAACGGCGGGATATAACATGAGCTGTCTTCGGTATC
GTCGTATCCCACTACCGAGATATCCGCACCAACGCGCAGCCCGGACTCGGTAATGGCGCGCATTGCGCCC
AGCGCCATCTGATCGTTGGCAACCAGCATCGCAGTGGGAACGATGCCCTCATTCAGCATTTGCATGGTTT
GTTGAAAACCGGACATGGCACTCCAGTCGCCTTCCCGTTCCGCTATCGGCTGAATTTGATTGCGAGTGAG
ATATTTATGCCAGCCAGCCAGACGCAGACGCGCCGAGACAGAACTTAATGGGCCCGCTAACAGCGCGATT
TGCTGGTGACCCAATGCGACCAGATGCTCCACGCCCAGTCGCGTACCGTCTTCATGGGAGAAAATAATAC
TGTTGATGGGTGTCTGGTCAGAGACATCAAGAAATAACGCCGGAACATTAGTGCAGGCAGCTTCCACAGC
AATGGCATCCTGGTCATCCAGCGGATAGTTAATGATCAGCCCACTGACGCGTTGCGCGAGAAGATTGTGC
ACCGCCGCTTTACAGGCTTCGACGCCGCTTCGTTCTACCATCGACACCACCACGCTGGCACCCAGTTGAT
CGGCGCGAGATTTAATCGCCGCGACAATTTGCGACGGCGCGTGCAGGGCCAGACTGGAGGTGGCAACGCC
AATCAGCAACGACTGTTTGCCCGCCAGTTGTTGTGCCACGCGGTTGGGAATGTAATTCAGCTCCGCCATC
GCCGCTTCCACTTTTTCCCGCGTTTTCGCAGAAACGTGGCTGGCCTGGTTCACCACGCGGGAAACGGTCT
GATAAGAGACACCGGCATACTCTGCGACATCGTATAACGTTACTGGTTTCACATTCACCACCCTGAATTG
ACTCTCTTCCGGGCGCTATCATGCCATACCGCGAAAGGTTTTGCGCCATTCGATGGTGTCCGGGATCTCG
ACGCTCTCCCTTATGCGACTCCTGCATTAGGAAGCAGCCCAGTAGTAGGTTGAGGCCGTTGAGCACCGCC
GCCGCAAGGAATGGTGCATGCAAGGAGATGGCGCCCAACAGTCCCCCGGCCACGGGGCCTGCCACCATAC
CCACGCCGAAACAAGCGCTCATGAGCCCGAAGTGGCGAGCCCGATCTTCCCCATCGGTGATGTCGGCGAT
ATAGGCGCCAGCAACCGCACCTGTGGCGCCGGTGATGCCGGCCACGATGCGTCCGGCGTAGAGGATCGAG
ATCTCGATCCCGCGAAATTAATACGACTCACTATAGGGGAATTGTGAGCGGATAACAATTCCCCTCTAGA
AATAATTTTGTTTAACTTTAAGAAGGAGATATACCATGGGCAGCAGCCATCATCATCATCATCACAGCAG
CGGCCTGGTGCCGCGCGGCAGCCATATGAAAACTTTAGGATTTATTGGTTCAGGGAATATGGGAAGTGCA
ATGATAGGTGGCATAGTACAGTCAGAATTAGTAAAGGCAGAAGATATAACTGTATCAGATTTAAGCCAAG
TTGCCTTAGATAAAGTAAAAGAAGAATTTGGAGTAAATACTACAACTGATTCGAAGGTAGCTGTTACAAA
TTCTGATGTGGTAATAGTAGCACTTAAACCTAATATATGCGAAAAGGCTTTAACTCCACTTAAAGAATTA
ATAGATGCAAATAAAATAATAGTATCTATAGCAGCAGGTAAAACTATAGAAAGTCTGGAAAGTTTTATAG
GTTCAGATAAAAAAATAGTAAGAGTAATGCCTAATACTCCAGCCCTTGTTGGCGAAGGAATGTCAGCTCT
TTGTAAGAATAGTAATGTAACAGATGAAGAGTTAAATATGATTAAGGCTCTGTTTGAATCTTTTGGTGAG
GCAGAAATAGTATCAGAATATTTAATGGATACAGTTACAGGTATTAGTGGTTCTTCTCCTGCATATGTAT
TTATGTTTATAGAAGCTATGGCAGATGCAGCAGTATTAGCTGGAATGCCAAGACAACAAGCTTATAAATT
TGCATCTCAAGCAGTAATGGGGTCAGCTAAGATGGTTCTTGAAACTGGAAAACATCCAGGTGAATTAAAA
GATATGGTTTGTTCTCCAGCAGGAACTACTATAGAAGCTGTTAAGGTATTAGAAGAAGAAGGCTTTAGAG
CAGCAGTTATAAAATCTATTGTTGCTTGTATAGATAAGTCTAAAGATATGAGTAAATAAGCTTGCGGCCG
CACTCGAGCACCACCACCACCACCACTGAGATCCGGCTGCTAACAAAGCCCGAAAGGAAGCTGAGTTGGC
TGCTGCCACCGCTGAGCAATAACTAGCATAACCCCTTGGGGCCTCTAAACGGGTCTTGAGGGGTTTTTTG
CTGAAAGGAGGAACTATATCCGGAT
Features (pLannotate 1.2.2; 21 found; start..end, strand, type, name):
     12..440     +  rep_origin     f1 ori (sequence partly withheld): f1 bacteriophage origin of replication; arrow indicates direction of (+) strand synthesis
    493..550     +  promoter       AmpR promoter (fragment): bla
    559..1374    -  CDS            KanR: aminoglycoside phosphotransferase; aph(3')-Ia; confers resistance to kanamycin in bacteria or G418 (Geneticin®) in eukaryotes
   1496..2084    +  rep_origin     ori: high-copy-number ColE1/pMB1/pBR322/pUC origin of replication
   2270..2409    -  misc_feature   bom: basis of mobility region from pBR322
   2511..2702    -  CDS            rop: Rop protein, which maintains plasmids at low copy number; rop
   2719..3099    +  CDS            YPB1_ECOLX: Protein predicted: Swiss-Prot protein existence level 4. From Escherichia coli.
   3171..3462    -  CDS            TcR (fragment): tetracycline efflux protein; tet; confers resistance to tetracycline
   3477..3498    -  protein_bind   CAP binding site: CAP binding activates transcription in the presence of cAMP. E. coli catabolite activator protein
   3511..4593    -  CDS            lacI: lac repressor; lacI; The lac repressor binds to the lac operator to inhibit transcription in E. coli. This inhibition can be relieved by adding lactose or isopropyl-β-D-thiogalactopyranoside (IPTG).
   4594..4671    -  promoter       lacI promoter: lacI
   4679..4958    -  CDS            TcR (fragment): tetracycline efflux protein; tet; confers resistance to tetracycline
   4980..4998    +  promoter       T7 promoter: promoter for bacteriophage T7 RNA polymerase
   4999..5023    +  protein_bind   lac operator: The lac repressor binds to the lac operator to inhibit transcription in E. coli. This inhibition can be relieved by adding lactose or isopropyl-β-D-thiogalactopyranoside (IPTG). lac repressor encoded by lacI
   5038..5060    +  RBS            RBS: efficient ribosome binding site from bacteriophage T7 gene 10 (Olins and Rangwala, 1989)
   5079..5095    +  CDS            capTEV™ (fragment): composite tag for in vivo biotinylation, TEV protease cleavage, and 6xHis tagging
   5106..5123    +  CDS            thrombin site: thrombin recognition and cleavage site
   5130..5927    +  CDS            proC: P5CR_ECOLI - Experimental evidence at protein level: Swiss-Prot protein existence level 1. Catalyzes the reduction of 1-pyrroline-5-carboxylate (PCA) to L-proline. Does not catalyze the reverse reaction. From Escherichia coli (strain K12).
   5950..5967    +  CDS            9xHis (fragment): 9xHis affinity tag
   5977..6026    +  CDS            SET1 (fragment): solubility-enhancement tag derived from T7 phage gene 10B
   6034..6081    +  terminator     T7 terminator: transcription terminator for bacteriophage T7 RNA polymerase
