[The description below was written by a language model from this plasmid's Addgene catalogue record and pLannotate feature annotations shown in this document.]
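Description:
pET28a-P5CR is a bacterial expression plasmid built on the pET-28a(+) backbone for producing pyrroline-5-carboxylate reductase (P5CR) from Clostridium difficile 70-100-2010 in E. coli BL21(DE3). The roughly 6.1 kb plasmid is selected with kanamycin through an aph(3')-Ia resistance gene and replicates from a ColE1/pMB1-type origin. The feature table also shows the bom region and rop gene from pBR322, although the catalogue lists the plasmid as high copy. An f1 origin is present as well, along with short tetracycline-resistance and AmpR promoter fragments that are backbone remnants rather than functional markers.

The approximately 800 bp P5CR coding sequence, inserted by Gibson cloning, sits downstream of a T7 promoter, lac operator and the T7 gene 10 ribosome binding site, and is followed by a T7 terminator. The plasmid-borne lacI gene supplies lac repressor, so transcription is held off until IPTG induces T7 RNA polymerase in a DE3 lysogen and relieves operator repression. The protein is fused at its N terminus to the backbone-encoded His6 tag, with a thrombin cleavage site between tag and enzyme, allowing nickel-affinity purification and optional tag removal. A second His-tag sequence lies downstream of the insert; whether it is translated depends on an insert stop codon, which the record does not state. The annotation software labels the insert by similarity to E. coli proC, which encodes the enzyme that reduces 1-pyrroline-5-carboxylate to L-proline. The small "capTEV" and "SET1" fragment hits are most likely automated matches to ordinary pET tag and linker sequence.

The construct is intended for recombinant overexpression and purification of this enzyme. The associated publication concerns trans-4-hydroxy-L-proline metabolism by a gut microbial glycyl radical enzyme.
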