Addgene plasmid #110295: pET28a-P5CR
Purpose: Expresses pyrroline-5-carboxylate reductase in E. coli BL21(DE3)
Depositing lab: Emily Balskus. Depositing organization: Harvard University. Publication: A prominent glycyl radical enzyme in human gut microbiomes metabolizes trans-4-hydroxy-l-proline. Levin BJ, Huang YY, Peck SC, Wei Y, Martinez-Del Campo A, Marks JA, Franzosa EA, Huttenhower C, Balskus EP. Science. 2017 Feb 10;355(6325). pii: 355/6325/eaai8386. doi: 10.1126/science.aai8386. PubMed 28183913.
Backbone
  Vector backbone: pET-28 a (+)
  Backbone manufacturer: EMD Biosciences
  Backbone size w/o insert (bp): 5292
  Total vector size (bp): 6110
  Vector type: Bacterial Expression
Growth in bacteria
  Bacterial resistance: Kanamycin, 50 μg/mL
  Growth temperature: 37°C
  Growth strain: DH5alpha
  Copy number: High Copy
Gene/Insert
  Gene/Insert name: Pyrroline-5-carboxylate Reductase (alt name: P5CR)
  Species: Clostridium difficile 70-100-2010
  Insert size (bp): 804
  Promoter: T7
  Tag / fusion protein: His6 (N terminal on backbone)
  Cloning method: Gibson Cloning
  Sequencing primers: 5′ TAATACGACTCACTATAGGG; 3′ GCTAGTTATTGCTCAGCGG
Terms and licenses: Academic/Nonprofit Terms; Industry Terms: Not Available to Industry
How to cite: pET28a-P5CR was a gift from Emily Balskus (Addgene plasmid # 110295 ; http://n2t.net/addgene:110295 ; RRID:Addgene_110295)
